>Addgene plasmid #245978 | pBOB-Gpr45-S214P-3xFlag | addgene full sequence | sequence record 488683 | Addgene NGS Result
GACGGATCGGGAGATCTCCCGATCCCCTATGGTGCACTCTCAGTACAATCTGCTCTGATGCCGCATAGTT
AAGCCAGTATCTGCTCCCTGCTTGTGTGTTGGAGGTCGCTGAGTAGTGCGCGAGCAAAATTTAAGCTACA
ACAAGGCAAGGCTTGACCGACAATTGCATGAAGAATCTGCTTAGGGTTAGGCGTTTTGCGCTGCTTCGCG
ATGTACGGGCCAGATATACGCGTTGACATTGATTATTGACTAGTTATTAATAGTAATCAATTACGGGGTC
ATTAGTTCATAGCCCATATATGGAGTTCCGCGTTACATAACTTACGGTAAATGGCCCGCCTGGCTGACCG
CCCAACGACCCCCGCCCATTGACGTCAATAATGACGTATGTTCCCATAGTAACGCCAATAGGGACTTTCC
ATTGACGTCAATGGGTGGAGTATTTACGGTAAACTGCCCACTTGGCAGTACATCAAGTGTATCATATGCC
AAGTACGCCCCCTATTGACGTCAATGACGGTAAATGGCCCGCCTGGCATTATGCCCAGTACATGACCTTA
TGGGACTTTCCTACTTGGCAGTACATCTACGTATTAGTCATCGCTATTACCATGGTGATGCGGTTTTGGC
AGTACATCAATGGGCGTGGATAGCGGTTTGACTCACGGGGATTTCCAAGTCTCCACCCCATTGACGTCAA
TGGGAGTTTGTTTTGGCACCAAAATCAACGGGACTTTCCAAAATGTCGTAACAACTCCGCCCCATTGACG
CAAATGGGCGGTAGGCGTGTACGGTGGGAGGTCTATATAAGCAGCGCGTTTTGCCTGTACTGGGTCTCTC
TGGTTAGACCAGATCTGAGCCTGGGAGCTCTCTGGCTAACTAGGGAACCCACTGCTTAAGCCTCAATAAA
GCTTGCCTTGAGTGCTTCAAGTAGTGTGTGCCCGTCTGTTGTGTGACTCTGGTAACTAGAGATCCCTCAG
ACCCTTTTAGTCAGTGTGGAAAATCTCTAGCAGTGGCGCCCGAACAGGGACTTGAAAGCGAAAGGGAAAC
CAGAGGAGCTCTCTCGACGCAGGACTCGGCTTGCTGAAGCGCGCACGGCAAGAGGCGAGGGGCGGCGACT
GGTGAGTACGCCAAAAATTTTGACTAGCGGAGGCTAGAAGGAGAGAGATGGGTGCGAGAGCGTCAGTATT
AAGCGGGGGAGAATTAGATCGCGATGGGAAAAAATTCGGTTAAGGCCAGGGGGAAAGAAAAAATATAAAT
TAAAACATATAGTATGGGCAAGCAGGGAGCTAGAACGATTCGCAGTTAATCCTGGCCTGTTAGAAACATC
AGAAGGCTGTAGACAAATACTGGGACAGCTACAACCATCCCTTCAGACAGGATCAGAAGAACTTAGATCA
TTATATAATACAGTAGCAACCCTCTATTGTGTGCATCAAAGGATAGAGATAAAAGACACCAAGGAAGCTT
TAGACAAGATAGAGGAAGAGCAAAACAAAAGTAAGACCACCGCACAGCAAGCGGCCGCTGATCTTCAGAC
CTGGAGGAGGAGATATGAGGGACAATTGGAGAAGTGAATTATATAAATATAAAGTAGTAAAAATTGAACC
ATTAGGAGTAGCACCCACCAAGGCAAAGAGAAGAGTGGTGCAGAGAGAAAAAAGAGCAGTGGGAATAGGA
GCTTTGTTCCTTGGGTTCTTGGGAGCAGCAGGAAGCACTATGGGCGCAGCGTCAATGACGCTGACGGTAC
AGGCCAGACAATTATTGTCTGGTATAGTGCAGCAGCAGAACAATTTGCTGAGGGCTATTGAGGCGCAACA
GCATCTGTTGCAACTCACAGTCTGGGGCATCAAGCAGCTCCAGGCAAGAATCCTGGCTGTGGAAAGATAC
CTAAAGGATCAACAGCTCCTGGGGATTTGGGGTTGCTCTGGAAAACTCATTTGCACCACTGCTGTGCCTT
GGAATGCTAGTTGGAGTAATAAATCTCTGGAACAGATTTGGAATCACACGACCTGGATGGAGTGGGACAG
AGAAATTAACAATTACACAAGCTTAATACACTCCTTAATTGAAGAATCGCAAAACCAGCAAGAAAAGAAT
GAACAAGAATTATTGGAATTAGATAAATGGGCAAGTTTGTGGAATTGGTTTAACATAACAAATTGGCTGT
GGTATATAAAATTATTCATAATGATAGTAGGAGGCTTGGTAGGTTTAAGAATAGTTTTTGCTGTACTTTC
TATAGTGAATAGAGTTAGGCAGGGATATTCACCATTATCGTTTCAGACCCACCTCCCAACCCCGAGGGGA
CCCGACAGGCCCGAAGGAATAGAAGAAGAAGGTGGAGAGAGAGACAGAGACAGATCCATTCGATTAGTGA
ACGGATCAACTTTTAAAAGAAAAGGGGGGATTGGGGGGTACAGTGCAGGGGAAAGAATAGTAGACATAAT
AGCAACAGACATACAAACTAAAGAATTACAAAAACAAATTACAAAATTCAAAATTTTATCGATAAGCTTG
GGAGTTCCGCGTTACATAACTTACGGTAAATGGCCCGCCTGGCTGACCGCCCAACGACCCCCGCCCATTG
ACGTCAATAATGACGTATGTTCCCATAGTAACGCCAATAGGGACTTTCCATTGACGTCAATGGGTGGAGT
ATTTACGGTAAACTGCCCACTTGGCAGTACATCAAGTGTATCATATGCCAAGTACGCCCCCTATTGACGT
CAATGACGGTAAATGGCCCGCCTGGCATTATGCCCAGTACATGACCTTATGGGACTTTCCTACTTGGCAG
TACATCTACGTATTAGTCATCGCTATTACCATGGTGATGCGGTTTTGGCAGTACATCAATGGGCGTGGAT
AGCGGTTTGACTCACGGGGATTTCCAAGTCTCCACCCCATTGACGTCAATGGGAGTTTGTTTTGGCACCA
AAATCAACGGGACTTTCCAAAATGTCGTAACAACTCCGCCCCATTGACGCAAATGGGCGGTAGGCGTGTA
CGGTGGGAGGTCTATATAAGCAGAGCTCGTTTAGTGAACCGTCAGATCGCCTGGAGACGCCATCCACGCT
GTTTTGACCTCCATAGAAGACACCGACTGAGCTCCTTAAGGTTAACTCTAGAGAATTCGGATCCGCCACC
ATGGCCTGTAACAGCACACCCATGGGGACTTACGAACATCTGCTGCTGAATGTGAGCAACACTTTGGACC
CTGGGGACACCCCACTGTCTGCACCGCTCAGGATCTCGCTGGCAATAATGATGCTGCTGATGATCGTGGT
AGGATTCCTTGGCAACACGGTGGTCTGCATCATCGTGTACCAGAGGCCAGCCATGCGTTCAGCTATCAAC
CTGCTGCTGGCCACCTTGGCCTTCTCCGACATCATGCTGTCTTTATGCTGCATGCCATTCACGGCCATCA
CCCTCATCACTGTTCGCTGGCATTTCGGGGACCACTTTTGTCGGCTTTCAGCTACTCTCTATTGGTTTTT
TGTCCTAGAGGGCGTGGCCATCCTGCTCATCATTAGCGTGGACCGGTTTCTCATCATCGTGCAGCGTCAG
GACAAGCTGAACCCACGCAGGGCTAAGATGATCATCGCGGCCTCCTGGGTGCTGTCTTTCTGCATCTCTG
CGCCCTCCTTCACTGGCTGGACGTTCATGGAGGTGCCTGCTCGAGCCCCACAGTGCGTGCTAGGCTACAC
TGAGTTCCCAGCTGAACGCGCCTATGTAGTGACACTGGTGGTGGCAGTGTTCTTTGCTCCCTTCGGCGTC
ATGTTGTGCCCCTATCTGTGCATCCTCAATACGGTGCGGAAGAACGCTGTCCGTGTGCACAACCAGTCGG
ACAGCCTGGACCTCAGACAGCTGACCGGAGCTGGCCTGAGACGTCTCAGACGGCAGCAGCAGCAGGCCAG
CCTGGACCTGAGTTTCAAAACCAAGGCCTTCACCACCATCCTCATCCTCTTCGTGGGCTTTTCACTCTGC
TGGCTGCCACACTCAGTCTACAGCCTGCTGTCTGCGTTCAGCCGGCGGTTCTATTACAGCGCCTCCTTCT
ACACCACCAGCACATGCGTCCTGTGGCTCAGTTACCTCAAGTCTGTTTTCAACCCCATCGTCTACTGCTG
GAGGATCAAGAAATTCCGCGAGGCCTGCATAGAGTTGCTTCCCCACACTTTCCAAATCCTCCCTAAAGTG
CCTGAGCGGATCCAGAGGAAAATCCAGCCAAGCACCATCTATGTGTGCAACGAAAACCAATCCGCTGTCC
TCGAGGACTACAAAGACCATGACGGTGATTATAAAGATCATGACATCGACTACAAGGATGACGATGACAA
GTAGTGATCGAGCCATGGAAGCTTGATATCTAACTGACTGAACCGGTGGTACCGAGGAATTAATTCGCTG
TCTGCGAGGGCCAGCTGTTGGGGTGAGTACTCCCTCTCAAAAGCGGGCATGACTTCTGCGCTAAGATTGT
CAGTTTCCAAAAACGAGGAGGATTTGATATTCACCTGGCCCGCGGTGATGCCTTTGAGGGTGGCCGCGTC
CATCTGGTCAGAAAAGACAATCTTTTTGTTGTCAAGCTTGAGGTGTGGCAGGCTTGAGATCTGGCCATAC
ACTTGAGTGACAATGACATCCACTTTGCCTTTCTCTCCACAGGTGTCCACTCCCAGGTCCAACTGCAGGT
CGAGCATGCATCTAGGGCGGCCAATTCCGCCGATCCTGGAAAAACATGGAGCAATCACAAGTAGCAATAC
AGCAGCTACCAATGCTGATTGTGCCTGGCTAGAAGCACAAGAGGAGGAGGAGGTGGGTTTTCCAGTCACA
CCTCAGACAATCAACCTCTGGATTACAAAATTTGTGAAAGATTGACTGGTATTCTTAACTATGTTGCTCC
TTTTACGCTATGTGGATACGCTGCTTTAATGCCTTTGTATCATGCTATTGCTTCCCGTATGGCTTTCATT
TTCTCCTCCTTGTATAAATCCTGGTTGCTGTCTCTTTATGAGGAGTTGTGGCCCGTTGTCAGGCAACGTG
GCGTGGTGTGCACTGTGTTTGCTGACGCAACCCCCACTGGTTGGGGCATTGCCACCACCTGTCAGCTCCT
TTCCGGGACTTTCGCTTTCCCCCTCCCTATTGCCACGGCGGAACTCATCGCCGCCTGCCTTGCCCGCTGC
TGGACAGGGGCTCGGCTGTTGGGCACTGACAATTCCGTGGTGTTGTCGGGGAAGCTGACGTCCTTTCCAT
GGCTGCTCGCCTGTGTTGCCACCTGGATTCTGCGCGGGACGTCCTTCTGCTACGTCCCTTCGGCCCTCAA
TCCAGCGGACCTTCCTTCCCGCGGCCTGCTGCCGGCTCTGCGGCCTCTTCCGCGTCTTCGCCTTCGCCCT
CAGACGAGTCGGATCTCCCTTTGGGCCGCCTCCCCGCCTGGAATTCGAGCTCGGTACCTTTAAGACCAAT
GACTTACAAGGCAGCTGTAGATCTTAGCCACTTTTTAAAAGAAAAGGGGGGACTGGAAGGGCTAATTCAC
TCCCAACGAAGACAAGATATCCTTGATCTGTGGATCTACCACACACAAGGCTACTTCCCTGATTGGCAGA
ACTACACACCAGGGCCAGGGATCAGATATCCACTGACCTTTGGATGGTGCTACAAGCTAGTACCAGTTGA
GCAAGAGAAGGTAGAAGAAGCCAATGAAGGAGAGAACACCCGCTTGTTACACCCTGTGAGCCTGCATGGG
ATGGATGACCCGGAGAGAGAAGTATTAGAGTGGAGGTTTGACAGCCGCCTAGCATTTCATCACATGGCCC
GAGAGCTGCATCCGGACTGTACTGGGTCTCTCTGGTTAGACCAGATCTGAGCCTGGGAGCTCTCTGGCTA
ACTAGGGAACCCACTGCTTAAGCCTCAATAAAGCTTGCCTTGAGTGCTTCAAGTAGTGTGTGCCCGTCTG
TTGTGTGACTCTGGTAACTAGAGATCCCTCAGACCCTTTTAGTCAGTGTGGAAAATCTCTAGCAGGGCCG
CTTTAAACCCGCTGATCAGCCTCGACTGTGCCTTCTAGTTGCCAGCCATCTGTTGTTTGCCCCTCCCCCG
TGCCTTCCTTGACCCTGGAAGGTGCCACTCCCACTGTCCTTTCCTAATAAAATGAGGAAATTGCATCGCA
TTGTCTGAGTAGGTGTCATTCTATTCTGGGGGGTGGGGTGGGGCAGGACAGCAAGGGGGAGGATTGGGAA
GACAATAGCAGGCATGCTGGGGATGCGGTGGGCTCTATGGCTTCTGAGGCGGAAAGAACCAGCTGGGGCT
CTAGGGGGTATCCCC
[124 nt withheld, positions 6316-6439]
C
[91 nt withheld, positions 6441-6531]
A
[49 nt withheld, positions 6533-6581]
CCTTTGACGTTGGAGTCCACGTTCTTT
[37 nt withheld, positions 6609-6645]
ACCCTATCTCGGTCTATTCTTTTGATTTATAAGGGATTTTGCCGATTTCGGCCTATTGGTTAAAAAATGA
GCTGATTTAACAAAAATTTAACGCGAATTAATTCTGTGGAATGTGTGTCAGTTAGGGTGTGGAAAGTCCC
CAGGCTCCCCAGCAGGCAGAAGTATGCAAAGCATGCATCTCAATTAGTCAGCAACCAGGTGTGGAAAGTC
CCCAGGCTCCCCAGCAGGCAGAAGTATGCAAAGCATGCATCTCAATTAGTCAGCAACCATAGTCCCGCCC
CTAACTCCGCCCATCCCGCCCCTAACTCCGCCCAGTTCCGCCCATTCTCCGCCCCATGGCTGACTAATTT
TTTTTATTTATGCAGAGGCCGAGGCCGCCTCTGCCTCTGAGCTATTCCAGAAGTAGTGAGGAGGCTTTTT
TGGAGGCCTAGGCTTTTGCAAAAAGCTCCCGGGAGCTTGTATATCCATTTTCGGATCTGATCAGCACGTG
TTGACAATTAATCATCGGCATAGTATATCGGCATAGTATAATACGACAAGGTGAGGAACTAAACCATGGC
CAAGTTGACCAGTGCCGTTCCGGTGCTCACCGCGCGCGACGTCGCCGGAGCGGTCGAGTTCTGGACCGAC
CGGCTCGGGTTCTCCCGGGACTTCGTGGAGGACGACTTCGCCGGTGTGGTCCGGGACGACGTGACCCTGT
TCATCAGCGCGGTCCAGGACCAGGTGGTGCCGGACAACACCCTGGCCTGGGTGTGGGTGCGCGGCCTGGA
CGAGCTGTACGCCGAGTGGTCGGAGGTCGTGTCCACGAACTTCCGGGACGCCTCCGGGCCGGCCATGACC
GAGATCGGCGAGCAGCCGTGGGGGCGGGAGTTCGCCCTGCGCGACCCGGCCGGCAACTGCGTGCACTTCG
TGGCCGAGGAGCAGGACTGACACGTGCTACGAGATTTCGATTCCACCGCCGCCTTCTATGAAAGGTTGGG
CTTCGGAATCGTTTTCCGGGACGCCGGCTGGATGATCCTCCAGCGCGGGGATCTCATGCTGGAGTTCTTC
GCCCACCCCAACTTGTTTATTGCAGCTTATAATGGTTACAAATAAAGCAATAGCATCACAAATTTCACAA
ATAAAGCATTTTTTTCACTGCATTCTAGTTGTGGTTTGTCCAAACTCATCAATGTATCTTATCATGTCTG
TATACCGTCGACCTCTAGCTAGAGCTTGGCGTAATCATGGTCATAGCTGTTTCCTGTGTGAAATTGTTAT
CCGCTCACAATTCCACACAACATACGAGCCGGAAGCATAAAGTGTAAAGCCTGGGGTGCCTAATGAGTGA
GCTAACTCACATTAATTGCGTTGCGCTCACTGCCCGCTTTCCAGTCGGGAAACCTGTCGTGCCAGCTGCA
TTAATGAATCGGCCAACGCGCGGGGAGAGGCGGTTTGCGTATTGGGCGCTCTTCCGCTTCCTCGCTCACT
GACTCGCTGCGCTCGGTCGTTCGGCTGCGGCGAGCGGTATCAGCTCACTCAAAGGCGGTAATACGGTTAT
CCACAGAATCAGGGGATAACGCAGGAAAGAACATGTGAGCAAAAGGCCAGCAAAAGGCCAGGAACCGTAA
AAAGGCCGCGTTGCTGGCGTTTTTCCATAGGCTCCGCCCCCCTGACGAGCATCACAAAAATCGACGCTCA
AGTCAGAGGTGGCGAAACCCGACAGGACTATAAAGATACCAGGCGTTTCCCCCTGGAAGCTCCCTCGTGC
GCTCTCCTGTTCCGACCCTGCCGCTTACCGGATACCTGTCCGCCTTTCTCCCTTCGGGAAGCGTGGCGCT
TTCTCATAGCTCACGCTGTAGGTATCTCAGTTCGGTGTAGGTCGTTCGCTCCAAGCTGGGCTGTGTGCAC
GAACCCCCCGTTCAGCCCGACCGCTGCGCCTTATCCGGTAACTATCGTCTTGAGTCCAACCCGGTAAGAC
ACGACTTATCGCCACTGGCAGCAGCCACTGGTAACAGGATTAGCAGAGCGAGGTATGTAGGCGGTGCTAC
AGAGTTCTTGAAGTGGTGGCCTAACTACGGCTACACTAGAAGAACAGTATTTGGTATCTGCGCTCTGCTG
AAGCCAGTTACCTTCGGAAAAAGAGTTGGTAGCTCTTGATCCGGCAAACAAACCACCGCTGGTAGCGGTG
GTTTTTTTGTTTGCAAGCAGCAGATTACGCGCAGAAAAAAAGGATCTCAAGAAGATCCTTTGATCTTTTC
TACGGGGTCTGACGCTCAGTGGAACGAAAACTCACGTTAAGGGATTTTGGTCATGAGATTATCAAAAAGG
ATCTTCACCTAGATCCTTTTAAATTAAAAATGAAGTTTTAAATCAATCTAAAGTATATATGAGTAAACTT
GGTCTGACAGTTACCAATGCTTAATCAGTGAGGCACCTATCTCAGCGATCTGTCTATTTCGTTCATCCAT
AGTTGCCTGACTCCCCGTCGTGTAGATAACTACGATACGGGAGGGCTTACCATCTGGCCCCAGTGCTGCA
ATGATACCGCGAGACCCACGCTCACCGGCTCCAGATTTATCAGCAATAAACCAGCCAGCCGGAAGGGCCG
AGCGCAGAAGTGGTCCTGCAACTTTATCCGCCTCCATCCAGTCTATTAATTGTTGCCGGGAAGCTAGAGT
AAGTAGTTCGCCAGTTAATAGTTTGCGCAACGTTGTTGCCATTGCTACAGGCATCGTGGTGTCACGCTCG
TCGTTTGGTATGGCTTCATTCAGCTCCGGTTCCCAACGATCAAGGCGAGTTACATGATCCCCCATGTTGT
GCAAAAAAGCGGTTAGCTCCTTCGGTCCTCCGATCGTTGTCAGAAGTAAGTTGGCCGCAGTGTTATCACT
CATGGTTATGGCAGCACTGCATAATTCTCTTACTGTCATGCCATCCGTAAGATGCTTTTCTGTGACTGGT
GAGTACTCAACCAAGTCATTCTGAGAATAGTGTATGCGGCGACCGAGTTGCTCTTGCCCGGCGTCAATAC
GGGATAATACCGCGCCACATAGCAGAACTTTAAAAGTGCTCATCATTGGAAAACGTTCTTCGGGGCGAAA
ACTCTCAAGGATCTTACCGCTGTTGAGATCCAGTTCGATGTAACCCACTCGTGCACCCAACTGATCTTCA
GCATCTTTTACTTTCACCAGCGTTTCTGGGTGAGCAAAAACAGGAAGGCAAAATGCCGCAAAAAAGGGAA
TAAGGGCGACACGGAAATGTTGAATACTCATACTCTTCCTTTTTCAATATTATTGAAGCATTTATCAGGG
TTATTGTCTCATGAGCGGATACATATTTGAATGTATTTAGAAAAATAAACAAATAGGGGTTCCGCGCACA
TTTCCCCGAAAAGTGCCACCTGACGTC
Features (pLannotate 1.2.2; 34 found; start..end, strand, type, name):
     28..80      -  misc_feature   bom (fragment): basis of mobility region from pBR322
    235..614     +  enhancer       CMV enhancer: human cytomegalovirus immediate early enhancer
    615..814     +  promoter       CMV promoter: human cytomegalovirus (CMV) immediate early promoter
    832..1012    +  LTR            5' LTR (truncated): truncated 5' long terminal repeat (LTR) from HIV-1
   1059..1184    +  misc_feature   HIV-1 Ψ: packaging signal of human immunodeficiency virus type 1
   1168..1531    +  CDS            HIV-1 gag (fragment): gag protein from human immunodeficiency virus 1; gag
   1677..1910    +  misc_feature   RRE: The Rev response element (RRE) of HIV-1 allows for Rev-dependent mRNA export from the nucleus to the cytoplasm.
   2287..2387    +  CDS            Rev (fragment): human immunodeficiency virus 1 (HIV-1) Rev protein; rev; enhances nuclear export of unspliced and incompletely spliced viral mRNAs
   2391..2507    +  misc_feature   cPPT/CTS: central polypurine tract and central termination sequence of HIV-1
   2530..2833    +  enhancer       CMV enhancer: human cytomegalovirus immediate early enhancer
   2834..3037    +  promoter       CMV promoter: human cytomegalovirus (CMV) immediate early promoter
   3151..4269    +  CDS            GPR45: GPR45_HUMAN - Experimental evidence at protein level: Swiss-Prot protein existence level 1. Orphan receptor. May play a role in brain function. From Homo sapiens (Human).
   4276..4341    +  CDS            3xFLAG: three tandem FLAG® epitope tags, followed by an enterokinase cleavage site
   4433..4662    +  intron         chimeric intron: chimera between introns from adenovirus and immunoglobulin heavy chain genes
   4726..4836    +  CDS            nef (fragment): NEF_HV1Z2 - Experimental evidence at protein level: Swiss-Prot protein existence level 1. Extracellular Nef protein targets CD4(+) T-lymphocytes for apoptosis by interacting with CXCR4 surface receptors. From Human immunodeficiency virus type 1 group M subtype D (isolate Z2/CDC-Z34) (HIV-1).
   4839..5427    +  misc_feature   WPRE: woodchuck hepatitis virus posttranscriptional regulatory element
   5444..5512    +  CDS            nef (fragment): NEF_HV1Z2 - Experimental evidence at protein level: Swiss-Prot protein existence level 1. Extracellular Nef protein targets CD4(+) T-lymphocytes for apoptosis by interacting with CXCR4 surface receptors. From Human immunodeficiency virus type 1 group M subtype D (isolate Z2/CDC-Z34) (HIV-1).
   5514..5826    +  LTR            5' LTR (fragment): 5' long terminal repeat (LTR) from HIV-1
   5834..6014    +  LTR            5' LTR (truncated): truncated 5' long terminal repeat (LTR) from HIV-1
   6046..6270    +  polyA_signal   bGH poly(A) signal: bovine growth hormone polyadenylation signal
   6274..6295    +  promoter       SV40 promoter (fragment): SV40 enhancer and early promoter
   6316..6744    +  rep_origin     f1 ori (sequence partly withheld): f1 bacteriophage origin of replication; arrow indicates direction of (+) strand synthesis
   6758..7087    +  promoter       SV40 promoter: SV40 enhancer and early promoter
   7135..7182    +  promoter       EM7 promoter: synthetic bacterial promoter&nbsp
   7201..7575    +  CDS            BleoR: antibiotic-binding protein; Sh ble from Streptoalloteichus hindustanus; confers resistance to bleomycin, phleomycin, and Zeocin™
   7585..7710    +  CDS            ble (fragment): BLE_KLEPN - Experimental evidence at protein level: Swiss-Prot protein existence level 1. Binding protein with a strong affinity to the bleomycin family of antibiotics. Binds to CL990; an antimitotic-antibiotic compound. From Klebsiella pneumoniae.
   7705..7826    +  polyA_signal   SV40 poly(A) signal: SV40 polyadenylation signal
   7899..7915    -  protein_bind   lac operator: The lac repressor binds to the lac operator to inhibit transcription in E. coli. This inhibition can be relieved by adding lactose or isopropyl-β-D-thiogalactopyranoside (IPTG). lac repressor encoded by lacI
   7923..7953    -  promoter       lac promoter: promoter for the E. coli lac operon
   7968..7989    -  protein_bind   CAP binding site: CAP binding activates transcription in the presence of cAMP. E. coli catabolite activator protein
   8002..8094    -  CDS            lacI (fragment): lac repressor; lacI; The lac repressor binds to the lac operator to inhibit transcription in E. coli. This inhibition can be relieved by adding lactose or isopropyl-β-D-thiogalactopyranoside (IPTG).
   8277..8865    -  rep_origin     ori: high-copy-number ColE1/pMB1/pBR322/pUC origin of replication
   9036..9896    -  CDS            AmpR: β-lactamase; bla; confers resistance to ampicillin, carbenicillin, and related antibiotics
   9897..10001   -  promoter       AmpR promoter: bla
