[The description below was written by a language model from this plasmid's Addgene catalogue record and pLannotate feature annotations shown in this document.]
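Description:
pBOB-Gpr45-S214P-3xFlag is a roughly 10 kb HIV-1-based lentiviral transfer plasmid on the pBOB backbone that also works as an ordinary mammalian expression vector. It is propagated in E. coli through a high-copy ColE1/pUC-type origin with ampicillin selection (AmpR), and it also carries an f1 origin. Outside the viral unit there is an SV40/EM7-driven BleoR (Zeocin resistance) cassette with an SV40 poly(A) signal. Because this cassette lies beyond the 3′ LTR, it would not be carried into the packaged viral genome, and the record does not describe a selectable marker within the provirus.

The viral genome is transcribed from a CMV enhancer/promoter fused to a truncated 5′ LTR. This is followed by the Ψ packaging signal with a gag fragment, the RRE for Rev-dependent nuclear export, and the cPPT/CTS element. An internal CMV enhancer/promoter drives the payload: the 1119 bp mouse Gpr45 coding sequence carrying the S214P substitution, cloned between BamHI and XhoI and fused at its C terminus to a 3xFLAG epitope. The automated annotation labels this ORF by homology to human GPR45, but the catalogue entry specifies the mouse gene. Downstream lie an annotated chimeric intron, a WPRE to enhance transcript expression, the 3′ LTR region and a bGH poly(A) signal.

The construct is intended to express FLAG-tagged GPR45-S214P in mammalian cells, either transiently by transfection or stably after lentiviral transduction, which requires packaging and envelope functions supplied in trans. The associated study concerns GPR45 regulation of Gαs at primary cilia of hypothalamic neurons in the control of food intake. The functional consequence of the S214P change is not stated in the record.
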