Addgene plasmid #245978: pBOB-Gpr45-S214P-3xFlag
Purpose: Express 3xFlag C-terminal tagged mouse GPR45-S214P mutant transiently via transfection or stably via lentivirus-mediated infection in mammalian cells.
Depositing lab: Zhao Zhang. Depositing organization: University of Texas Southwestern Medical Center. Publication: GPR45 modulates Galpha(s) at primary cilia of the paraventricular hypothalamus to control food intake. Xun Y, Jiang Y, Xu B, Tang M, Ludwig S, Nakamura K, Mukhopadhyay S, Liu C, Beutler B, Zhang Z. Science. 2025 Jun 5;388(6751):eadp3989. doi: 10.1126/science.adp3989. Epub 2025 Jun 5. PubMed 40472089.
Backbone
  Vector backbone: pBOB
  Vector type: Mammalian Expression, Lentiviral
Growth in bacteria
  Bacterial resistance: Ampicillin, 100 μg/mL
  Growth temperature: 37°C
  Growth strain: NEB Stable
  Copy number: High Copy
Gene/Insert
  Gene/Insert name: Gpr45
  Species: M. musculus (mouse)
  Insert size (bp): 1119
  Mutation: S214P
  GenBank ID: NM_053107
  Entrez Gene: Gpr45 (a.k.a. 9230112G11Rik, PSP24-1, PSP24-alpha)
  Tag / fusion protein: 3xFlag (C terminal on insert)
  Cloning method: Restriction Enzyme; 5′ cloning site BamHI (not destroyed); 3′ cloning site XhoI (not destroyed)
  Sequencing primers: 5′ AGCTCGTTTAGTGAACCGTCAGATCG; 3′ TACTCACCCCAACAGCTGGC
Terms and licenses: Academic/Nonprofit Terms; Industry Terms: Not Available to Industry
How to cite: pBOB-Gpr45-S214P-3xFlag was a gift from Zhao Zhang (Addgene plasmid # 245978 ; http://n2t.net/addgene:245978 ; RRID:Addgene_245978)
